Addgene plasmid #246710: p3xFLAG-CMV-9-sGpr124
Purpose: Expression vector for secreted mouse Gpr124 ECD, N-terminal 3xFLAG tag
Depositing lab: Calvin Kuo & Mario Vallon. Depositing organization: Stanford University. Publication: A RECK-WNT7 Receptor-Ligand Interaction Enables Isoform-Specific Regulation of Wnt Bioavailability. Vallon M, Yuki K, Nguyen TD, Chang J, Yuan J, Siepe D, Miao Y, Essler M, Noda M, Garcia KC, Kuo CJ. Cell Rep. 2018 Oct 9;25(2):339-349.e9. doi: 10.1016/j.celrep.2018.09.045. PubMed 30304675.
Backbone
  Vector backbone: p3xFLAG-CMV-9
  Vector type: Mammalian Expression
  Selectable markers: Neomycin (select with G418)
Growth in bacteria
  Bacterial resistance: Ampicillin, 100 μg/mL
  Growth temperature: 37°C
  Growth strain: DH5alpha
  Copy number: High Copy
Gene/Insert
  Gene/Insert name: Gpr124 (alt names: Adgra2; Tem5)
  Species: M. musculus (mouse)
  Insert size (bp): 2160
  Mutation: ECD
  Entrez Gene: Adgra2 (a.k.a. 8430414O08Rik, 9530074E10Rik, Gpr124, Tem5, mKIAA1531)
  Promoter: CMV
  Tag / fusion protein: 3xFLAG (N terminal on insert)
  Cloning method: Restriction Enzyme; 5′ cloning site Unspecified (unknown if destroyed)
Terms and licenses: Academic/Nonprofit Terms; Industry Terms: Not Available to Industry
Depositor comments: Gene sourced from murine kidney cDNA
How to cite: p3xFLAG-CMV-9-sGpr124 was a gift from Calvin Kuo & Mario Vallon (Addgene plasmid # 246710 ; http://n2t.net/addgene:246710 ; RRID:Addgene_246710)
