[The description below was written by a language model from this plasmid's Addgene catalogue record and pLannotate feature annotations shown in this document.]
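Description:
p3xFLAG-CMV-9-sGpr124 is a mammalian expression plasmid of about 8.6 kb, built on the p3xFLAG-CMV-9 backbone, that produces a secreted, soluble form of mouse Gpr124 (also called Adgra2 or Tem5). The insert, roughly 2.2 kb and derived from murine kidney cDNA, is limited to the extracellular domain of this adhesion G protein-coupled receptor. Transcription is driven by the human cytomegalovirus immediate-early enhancer and promoter. The open reading frame begins with the preprotrypsin leader supplied by the vector, followed by three tandem FLAG epitopes with an enterokinase cleavage site, and then the Gpr124 ectodomain fragment. The leader directs the fusion into the secretory pathway, so the N-terminally 3xFLAG-tagged ectodomain should be released into the culture medium, where it can be detected or captured through the tag. A human growth hormone polyadenylation signal terminates the transcript.

A second cassette places the neomycin phosphotransferase gene under the SV40 enhancer/early promoter with an SV40 polyadenylation signal, allowing G418 selection of stably transfected cells. The annotated ble and partial str sequences downstream of neo appear to be remnants of the source transposon region rather than recorded markers. In bacteria the plasmid is maintained at high copy through a ColE1/pUC-type origin with ampicillin resistance from β-lactamase, and an f1 origin is also present. Short lac-derived, T7 promoter and CloDF13 matches are backbone fragments with no stated role. The associated study concerns RECK–WNT7 receptor–ligand interactions and the regulation of Wnt availability, which suggests use of the soluble tagged ectodomain in binding or signalling experiments, though the record does not specify particular assays.
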