Features (pLannotate 1.2.2; 24 found; start..end, strand, type, name):
   1305..1323    -  misc_feature   MCS (fragment): pUC18/19 multiple cloning site
   1324..1946    +  polyA_signal   hGH poly(A) signal: human growth hormone polyadenylation signal
   1975..2289    +  promoter       SV40 promoter: SV40 enhancer and early promoter
   2340..3131    +  CDS            neo: KKA2_KLEPN - Also known as kan, nptII. Experimental evidence at protein level: Swiss-Prot protein existence level 1. Resistance to kanamycin, neomycin, paromomycin, ribostamycin, butirosin and gentamicin B. From Klebsiella pneumoniae.
   3155..3532    +  CDS            ble: BLE_KLEPN - Experimental evidence at protein level: Swiss-Prot protein existence level 1. Binding protein with a strong affinity to the bleomycin family of antibiotics. Binds to CL990; an antimitotic-antibiotic compound. From Klebsiella pneumoniae.
   3574..3633    +  CDS            str (fragment): STR_KLEPN - Protein inferred from homology: Swiss-Prot protein existence level 3. The aminoglycoside phosphotransferases achieve inactivation of their antibiotic substrates by phosphorylation. From Klebsiella pneumoniae.
   3656..3679    -  rep_origin     CloDF13 ori (fragment): Plasmids containing the CloDF13 (CDF) origin of replication can be propagated in E. coli cells that contain additional plasmids with compatible origins.
   3680..3763    +  CDS            large T antigen (fragment): large T antigen from SV40 (simian virus 40)
   3786..3920    +  polyA_signal   SV40 poly(A) signal: SV40 polyadenylation signal
   3926..3944    -  promoter       T7 promoter: promoter for bacteriophage T7 RNA polymerase
   3982..3998    -  protein_bind   lac operator: The lac repressor binds to the lac operator to inhibit transcription in E. coli. This inhibition can be relieved by adding lactose or isopropyl-β-D-thiogalactopyranoside (IPTG). lac repressor encoded by lacI
   4006..4036    -  promoter       lac promoter: promoter for the E. coli lac operon
   4051..4072    -  protein_bind   CAP binding site: CAP binding activates transcription in the presence of cAMP. E. coli catabolite activator protein
   4085..4177    -  CDS            lacI (fragment): lac repressor; lacI; The lac repressor binds to the lac operator to inhibit transcription in E. coli. This inhibition can be relieved by adding lactose or isopropyl-β-D-thiogalactopyranoside (IPTG).
   4360..4948    -  rep_origin     ori: high-copy-number ColE1/pMB1/pBR322/pUC origin of replication
   5119..5979    -  CDS            AmpR: β-lactamase; bla; confers resistance to ampicillin, carbenicillin, and related antibiotics
   5980..6084    -  promoter       AmpR promoter: bla
   6111..6583    +  rep_origin     f1 ori (sequence partly withheld): f1 bacteriophage origin of replication; arrow indicates direction of (+) strand synthesis
   6587..6741    -  CDS            lacZα (fragment): LacZα fragment of β-galactosidase; lacZ fragment
   6901..7280    +  enhancer       CMV enhancer: human cytomegalovirus immediate early enhancer
   7282..7481    +  promoter       CMV promoter: human cytomegalovirus (CMV) immediate early promoter
   7515..7559    +  CDS            preprotrypsin leader: leader sequence from mouse preprotrypsin
   7560..7625    +  CDS            3xFLAG: three tandem FLAG® epitope tags, followed by an enterokinase cleavage site
   7629..1191    +  CDS            Adgra2 (fragment) (across the origin): AGRA2_MOUSE - Also known as Gpr124 From Mus musculus (Mouse).
>Addgene plasmid #246710 | p3xFLAG-CMV-9-sGpr124 | addgene full sequence | sequence record 495880 | Addgene NGS Result
CGGGTGACCAACAACCGTGGGGACTTCAGGTGGCCCCGAACCTTGGCTGGCATCACGGCTTACCAGTCCT
GTTTACAGTACCCCTTCACCTCTGTGCCCTTGAGTGGGGGAGCCCCGGGTACCCGAGCCTCACGCAGGTG
TGACCGAGCTGGCCGCTGGGAGCCAGGGGACTACTCGCACTGTCTGTACACCAATGACATCACTCGGGTG
CTCTACACCTTTGTGCTGATGCCCATCAACGCCTCCAATGCATTGACGTTGGCCCACCAGCTGCGAGTGT
ATACCGCAGAGGCCGCCAGCTTCTCAGACATGATGGACGTGGTCTATGTGGCTCAGATGATCCAGAAGTT
TTTGGGTTACGTTGACCAGATCAAGGAGCTGGTGGAGGTGATGGTGGACATGGCCAGCAACCTGATGCTG
GTGGATGAGCACCTTCTGTGGCTGGCCCAGAGAGAAGACAAAGCCTGCAGTGGCATTGTGGGTGCCCTGG
AGCGAATCGGAGGAGCTGCTCTTAGCCCCCATGCCCAGCACATCTCTGTGAATTCAAGAAATGTGGCACT
GGAGGCCTACCTCATCAAGCCTCACAGCTACGTGGGTCTGACTTGCACGGCTTTCCAGAGGAGGGAGGTA
GGAGTGTCGGGTGCACAGCCAAGCAGCGTCGGCCAGGATGCCCCAGTGGAGCCCGAACCCCTAGCTGATC
AGCAGCTTAGGTTCCGCTGCACCACTGGGAGGCCCAACATTTCTCTGTCATCCTTCCACATCAAGAATAG
CGTGGCCCTGGCCTCCATCCAGCTGCCCCCCAGCCTGTTCTCAACCCTTCCGGCTGCCCTGGCTCCCCCA
GTCCCTCCAGATTGCACCCTGCAACTGCTGGTCTTCAGAAATGGCCGTCTTTTCCGCAGCCACGGCAACA
ACACTTCCCGTCCTGGAGCAGCTGGGCCTGGCAAGAGGCGTGGTGTGGCCACCCCAGTCATATTTGCAGG
AACCAGTGGCTGTGGTGTGGGAAACTTGACGGAGCCCGTGGCTGTGTCACTGAGGCACTGGGCTGAAGGA
GCTGACCCCATGGCAGCTTGGTGGAACCAGGACGGGCCTGGAGGCTGGAGTTCTGAAGGCTGCAGGCTCC
GCTACAGCCAGCCCAACGTCAGCTCCCTGTACTGCCAGCACTTGGGCAATGTGGCCGTGCTTATGGAGCT
GTAACGGCCGATAGAAGGGCGAATTCCAGCACACTGGCGGCCGTTACTAGTGGATCCGAGCTCGGTACCA
AGCTTGCGGCCGCGAATTCATCGATAGATCTGATATCGGTACCAGTCGACTCTAGAGGATCCCGGGTGGC
ATCCCTGTGACCCCTCCCCAGTGCCTCTCCTGGCCCTGGAAGTTGCCACTCCAGTGCCCACCAGCCTTGT
CCTAATAAAATTAAGTTGCATCATTTTGTCTGACTAGGTGTCCTTCTATAATATTATGGGGTGGAGGGGG
GTGGTATGGAGCAAGGGGCAAGTTGGGAAGACAACCTGTAGGGCCTGCGGGGTCTATTGGGAACCAAGCT
GGAGTGCAGTGGCACAATCTTGGCTCACTGCAATCTCCGCCTCCTGGGTTCAAGCGATTCTCCTGCCTCA
GCCTCCCGAGTTGTTGGGATTCCAGGCATGCATGACCAGGCTCAGCTAATTTTTGTTTTTTTGGTAGAGA
CGGGGTTTCACCATATTGGCCAGGCTGGTCTCCAACTCCTAATCTCAGGTGATCTACCCACCTTGGCCTC
CCAAATTGCTGGGATTACAGGCGTGAACCACTGCTCCCTTCCCTGTCCTTCTGATTTTAAAATAACTATA
CCAGCAGGAGGACGTCCAGACACAGCATAGGCTACCTGGCCATGCCCAACCGGTGGGACATTTGAGTTGC
TTGCTTGGCACTGTCCTCTCATGCGTTGGGTCCACTCAGTAGATGCCTGTTGAATTGGGTACGCGGCCAG
CTTGGCTGTGGAATGTGTGTCAGTTAGGGTGTGGAAAGTCCCCAGGCTCCCCAGCAGGCAGAAGTATGCA
AAGCATGCATCTCAATTAGTCAGCAACCAGGTGTGGAAAGTCCCCAGGCTCCCCAGCAGGCAGAAGTATG
CAAAGCATGCATCTCAATTAGTCAGCAACCATAGTCCCGCCCCTAACTCCGCCCATCCCGCCTCCGCTAA
CTCCGCCCAGTTCCGCCCATTCTCCGCCCCATGGCTGACTAATTTTTTTTATTTATGCAGGCCGAGGCCG
CCTCGGCCTCTGAGCTATTCCAGAAGTAGTGAGGAGGCTTTTTTGGAGGAATTGATCAGCTTGGGATCTG
ATCAAGAGACAGGATGAGGATCGTTTCGCATGATTGAACAAGATGGATTGCACGCAGGTTCTCCGGCCGC
TTGGGTGGAGAGGCTATTCGGCTATGACTGGGCACAACAGACAATCGGCTGCTCTGATGCCGCCGTGTTC
CGGCTGTCAGCGCAGGGGCGCCCGGTTCTTTTTGTCAAGACCGACCTGTCCGGTGCCCTGAATGAACTGC
AGGACGAGGCAGCGCGGCTATCGTGGCTGGCCACGACGGGCGTTCCTTGCGCAGCTGTGCTCGACGTTGT
CACTGAAGCGGGAAGGGACTGGCTGCTATTGGGCGAAGTGCCGGGGCAGGATCTCCTGTCATCTCACCTT
GCTCCTGCCGAGAAAGTATCCATCATGGCTGATGCAATGCGGCGGCTGCATACGCTTGATCCGGCTACCT
GCCCATTCGACCACCAAGCGAAACATCGCATCGAGCGAGCACGTACTCGGATGGAAGCCGGTCTTGTCGA
TCAGGATGATCTGGACGAAGAGCATCAGGGGCTCGCGCCAGCCGAACTGTTCGCCAGGCTCAAGGCGCGC
ATGCCCGACGGCGAGGATCTCGTCGTGACCCATGGCGATGCCTGCTTGCCGAATATCATGGTGGAAAATG
GCCGCTTTTCTGGATTCATCGACTGTGGCCGGCTGGGTGTGGCGGACCGCTATCAGGACATAGCGTTGGC
TACCCGTGATATTGCTGAAGAGCTTGGCGGCGAATGGGCTGACCGCTTCCTCGTGCTTTACGGTATCGCC
GCTCCCGATTCGCAGCGCATCGCCTTCTATCGCCTTCTTGACGAGTTCTTCTGAGCGGGACTCTGGGGTT
CGAAATGACCGACCAAGCGACGCCCAACCTGCCATCACGAGATTTCGATTCCACCGCCGCCTTCTATGAA
AGGTTGGGCTTCGGAATCGTTTTCCGGGACGCCGGCTGGATGATCCTCCAGCGCGGGGATCTCATGCTGG
AGTTCTTCGCCCACCCCGGGCTCGATCCCCTCGCGAGTTGGTTCAGCTGCTGCCTGAGGCTGGACGACCT
CGCGGAGTTCTACCGGCAGTGCAAATCCGTCGGCATCCAGGAAACCAGCAGCGGCTATCCGCGCATCCAT
GCCCCCGAACTGCAGGAGTGGGGAGGCACGATGGCCGCTTTGGTCGACCCGGACGGGACGCTCCTGCGCC
TGATACAGAACGAATTGCTTGCAGGCATCTCATGAGTGTGTCTTCCCGTTTTCCGCCTGAGGTCACTGCG
TGGATGGAGCGCTGGCGCCTGCTGCGCGACGGCGAGCTGCTCACCACCCACTCGCCAAGCTGGAACCGTA
AAAAGGCCGCGTTGCTGGCGTTTTTCCATAGGCTCCGCCGATCATAATCAGCCATACCACATTTGTAGAG
GTTTTACTTGCTTTAAAAAACCTCCCACACCTCCCCCTGAACCTGAAACATAAAATGAATGCAATTGTTG
TTGTTAACTTGTTTATTGCAGCTTATAATGGTTACAAATAAAGCAATAGCATCACAAATTTCACAAATAA
AGCATTTTTTTCACTGCATTCTAGTTGTGGTTTGTCCAAACTCATCAATGTATCTTATCATGTCTGGATC
AATTCCCTATAGTGAGTCGTATTAAATTCGTAATCATGTCATAGCTGTTTCCTGTGTGAAATTGTTATCC
GCTCACAATTCCACACAACATACGAGCCGGAAGCATAAAGTGTAAAGCCTGGGGTGCCTAATGAGTGAGC
TAACTCACATTAATTGCGTTGCGCTCACTGCCCGCTTTCCAGTCGGGAAACCTGTCGTGCCAGCTGCATT
AATGAATCGGCCAACGCGCGGGGAGAGGCGGTTTGCGTATTGGGCGCTCTTCCGCTTCCTCGCTCACTGA
CTCGCTGCGCTCGGTCGTTCGGCTGCGGCGAGCGGTATCAGCTCACTCAAAGGCGGTAATACGGTTATCC
ACAGAATCAGGGGATAACGCAGGAAAGAACATGTGAGCAAAAGGCCAGCAAAAGGCCAGGAACCGTAAAA
AGGCCGCGTTGCTGGCGTTTTTCCATAGGCTCCGCCCCCCTGACGAGCATCACAAAAATCGACGCTCAAG
TCAGAGGTGGCGAAACCCGACAGGACTATAAAGATACCAGGCGTTTCCCCCTGGAAGCTCCCTCGTGCGC
TCTCCTGTTCCGACCCTGCCGCTTACCGGATACCTGTCCGCCTTTCTCCCTTCGGGAAGCGTGGCGCTTT
CTCATAGCTCACGCTGTAGGTATCTCAGTTCGGTGTAGGTCGTTCGCTCCAAGCTGGGCTGTGTGCACGA
ACCCCCCGTTCAGCCCGACCGCTGCGCCTTATCCGGTAACTATCGTCTTGAGTCCAACCCGGTAAGACAC
GACTTATCGCCACTGGCAGCAGCCACTGGTAACAGGATTAGCAGAGCGAGGTATGTAGGCGGTGCTACAG
AGTTCTTGAAGTGGTGGCCTAACTACGGCTACACTAGAAGAACAGTATTTGGTATCTGCGCTCTGCTGAA
GCCAGTTACCTTCGGAAAAAGAGTTGGTAGCTCTTGATCCGGCAAACAAACCACCGCTGGTAGCGGTGGT
TTTTTTGTTTGCAAGCAGCAGATTACGCGCAGAAAAAAAGGATCTCAAGAAGATCCTTTGATCTTTTCTA
CGGGGTCTGACGCTCAGTGGAACGAAAACTCACGTTAAGGGATTTTGGTCATGAGATTATCAAAAAGGAT
CTTCACCTAGATCCTTTTAAATTAAAAATGAAGTTTTAAATCAATCTAAAGTATATATGAGTAAACTTGG
TCTGACAGTTACCAATGCTTAATCAGTGAGGCACCTATCTCAGCGATCTGTCTATTTCGTTCATCCATAG
TTGCCTGACTCCCCGTCGTGTAGATAACTACGATACGGGAGGGCTTACCATCTGGCCCCAGTGCTGCAAT
GATACCGCGAGACCCACGCTCACCGGCTCCAGATTTATCAGCAATAAACCAGCCAGCCGGAAGGGCCGAG
CGCAGAAGTGGTCCTGCAACTTTATCCGCCTCCATCCAGTCTATTAATTGTTGCCGGGAAGCTAGAGTAA
GTAGTTCGCCAGTTAATAGTTTGCGCAACGTTGTTGCCATTGCTACAGGCATCGTGGTGTCACGCTCGTC
GTTTGGTATGGCTTCATTCAGCTCCGGTTCCCAACGATCAAGGCGAGTTACATGATCCCCCATGTTGTGC
AAAAAAGCGGTTAGCTCCTTCGGTCCTCCGATCGTTGTCAGAAGTAAGTTGGCCGCAGTGTTATCACTCA
TGGTTATGGCAGCACTGCATAATTCTCTTACTGTCATGCCATCCGTAAGATGCTTTTCTGTGACTGGTGA
GTACTCAACCAAGTCATTCTGAGAATAGTGTATGCGGCGACCGAGTTGCTCTTGCCCGGCGTCAATACGG
GATAATACCGCGCCACATAGCAGAACTTTAAAAGTGCTCATCATTGGAAAACGTTCTTCGGGGCGAAAAC
TCTCAAGGATCTTACCGCTGTTGAGATCCAGTTCGATGTAACCCACTCGTGCACCCAACTGATCTTCAGC
ATCTTTTACTTTCACCAGCGTTTCTGGGTGAGCAAAAACAGGAAGGCAAAATGCCGCAAAAAAGGGAATA
AGGGCGACACGGAAATGTTGAATACTCATACTCTTCCTTTTTCAATATTATTGAAGCATTTATCAGGGTT
ATTGTCTCATGAGCGGATACATATTTGAATGTATTTAGAAAAATAAACAAATAGGGGTTCCGCGCACATT
TCCCCGAAAAGTGCCACCTG
[124 nt withheld, positions 6111-6234]
C
[91 nt withheld, positions 6236-6326]
A
[49 nt withheld, positions 6328-6376]
CCTTTGACGTTGGAGTCCACGTTCTTTAAGAGTCCACTATTAAAGAAC
[33 nt withheld, positions 6425-6457]
ACCCTATCTCGGTCTATTCTTTTGATTTATAAGGGATTTTGCCGATTTCGGCCTATTGGTTAAAAAATGA
GCTGATTTAACAAAAATTTAACGCGAATTTTAACAAAATATTAACGCTTACAATTTCCATTCGCCATTCA
GGCTGCGCAACTGTTGGGAAGGGCGATCGGTGCGGGCCTCTTCGCTATTACGCCAGCTGGCGAAAGGGGG
ATGTGCTGCAAGGCGATTAAGTTGGGTAACGCCAGGGTTTTCCCAGTCACGACGTTGTAAAACGACGGCC
AGTGCCAAGCTGATCTATACATTGAATCAATATTGGCAATTAGCCATATTAGTCATTGGTTATATAGCAT
AAATCAATATTGGCTATTGGCCATTGCATACGTTGTATCTATATCATAATATGTACATTTATATTGGCTC
ATGTCCAATATGACCGCCATGTTGACATTGATTATTGACTAGTTATTAATAGTAATCAATTACGGGGTCA
TTAGTTCATAGCCCATATATGGAGTTCCGCGTTACATAACTTACGGTAAATGGCCCGCCTGGCTGACCGC
CCAACGACCCCCGCCCATTGACGTCAATAATGACGTATGTTCCCATAGTAACGCCAATAGGGACTTTCCA
TTGACGTCAATGGGTGGAGTATTTACGGTAAACTGCCCACTTGGCAGTACATCAAGTGTATCATATGCCA
AGTCCGCCCCCTATTGACGTCAATGACGGTAAATGGCCCGCCTGGCATTATGCCCAGTACATGACCTTAC
GGGACTTTCCTACTTGGCAGTACATCTACGTATTAGTCATCGCTATTACCATGGTGATGCGGTTTTGGCA
GTACACCAATGGGCGTGGATAGCGGTTTGACTCACGGGGATTTCCAAGTCTCCACCCCATTGACGTCAAT
GGGAGTTTGTTTTGGCACCAAAATCAACGGGACTTTCCAAAATGTCGTAATAACCCCGCCCCGTTGACGC
AAATGGGCGGTAGGCGTGTACGGTGGGAGGTCTATATAAGCAGAGCTCGTTTAGTGAACCGTCAGAATTA
ATTCACCATGTCTGCACTTCTGATCCTAGCTCTTGTTGGAGCTGCAGTTGCTGACTACAAAGACCATGAC
GGTGATTATAAAGATCATGACATCGATTACAAGGATGACGATGACAAGCTTGCGCCTGGCTGCCCGGTCC
CTATCCGCGGTTGCAAGTGCTCTGGGGAGCGGCCCAAGGGACTAAGTGGCGGCGCCCACAACCCGGCTCG
AAGGAGGGTGGTGTGCGGCAGTGGGGATCTCCCCGAACCTCCAGATCCCGGCCTTCTGCCAAACGGCACC
ATCACCTTGCTCTTGAGCAACAACAAGATTACTGGGCTCCGCAATGGATCCTTCTTGGGACTGTCCCTGT
TGGAGAAGTTGGACCTGAGGAGCAATGTCATCAGCACTGTGCAGCCTGGAGCCTTCCTAGGTCTGGGAGA
GCTAAAACGCTTAGATCTCTCCAACAATCGGATTGGCTGTCTCACCTCTGAGACATTTCAAGGGCTCCCT
AGACTTCTCAGACTAAACATATCTGGAAACATCTACTCTAGTCTGCAACCTGGGGTCTTTGATGAGCTGC
CAGCCCTTAAGATTGTGGACTTTGGTACTGAGTTTCTGACCTGTGACTGCCGCCTGCGCTGGCTGCTGCC
CTGGGCCCGGAATCACTCCCTGCAGCTGTCTGAGCGCACACTCTGTGCCTACCCCAGTGCCCTGCACGCC
CATGCCCTGAGCAGCCTCCAGGAGTCCCAGCTTCGCTGTGAAGGGGCCCTGGAACTGCACACCCACTACC
TCATCCCATCCCTTCGCCAAGTGGTGTTCCAGGGTGACCGCCTGCCCTTCCAGTGCTCAGCCAGCTACTT
GGGCAACGATACCCGGATCCACTGGTACCACAATGGGGCTCCTATGGAGAGCGATGAGCAGGCCGGCATC
GTCCTTGCTGAAAACCTTATCCATGATTGCACCTTCATCACCAGTGAGCTGACCCTGTCTCACATTGGTG
TGTGGGCCTCTGGTGAATGGGAGTGCTCCGTGTCCACAGTCCAAGGCAACACCAGCAAGAAGGTGGAGAT
AGTAGTGCTGGAGACCTCTGCCTCCTACTGCCCTGCAGAG
